Addgene plasmid #165490: pGEM-HE-Glyco-Venus-bPAC(S27A)
Purpose: Xenopus oocyte expression of a photoactivatable adenylyl cyclase derived from bPAC using glycophorin for anchoring to the membrane with reduced dark activity
Depositing lab: Thomas Oertner. Depositing organization: Universitaetsklinikum Hamburg-Eppendorf. Publication: PACmn for improved optogenetic control of intracellular cAMP. Yang S, Constantin OM, Sachidanandan D, Hofmann H, Kunz TC, Kozjak-Pavlovic V, Oertner TG, Nagel G, Kittel RJ, Gee CE, Gao S. BMC Biol. 2021 Oct 18;19(1):227. doi: 10.1186/s12915-021-01151-9. PubMed 34663304.
Backbone
  Vector backbone: pGEM HE
  Backbone size w/o insert (bp): 3009
  Total vector size (bp): 5301
  Modifications to backbone: pGEM-HE is a derivative of pGEM3Z vector(Promega) modified after Liman, E.R., Tytgat, J. & Hess,P.; Neuron 9, 1992
  Vector type: Bacterial Expression ; cDNA expression, Xenopus Oocyte
Growth in bacteria
  Bacterial resistance: Ampicillin, 100 μg/mL
  Growth temperature: 37°C
  Growth strain: DH5alpha
  Copy number: High Copy
Gene/Insert
  Gene/Insert name: Glyco-Venus-bPAC(S27A)-Myc (alt name: Glyco-Venus-bPAC(S27A))
  Species: Synthetic; Beggiatoa
  Insert size (bp): 2292
  Promoter: T7
  Tag / fusion protein: Myc (C terminal on insert); Venus (N terminal on insert)
  Cloning method: Restriction Enzyme; 5′ cloning site BamHI (not destroyed); 3′ cloning site HindIII (not destroyed)
  Sequencing primers: 5′ gaattaattcgagctcggtac; 3′ gtgtaagttggtattatgtag
Resource information
  A portion of this plasmid was derived from a plasmid made by: Plasmid was assembled in the lab of Georg Nagel
Terms and licenses: Academic/Nonprofit Terms; Industry Terms: Not Available to Industry
How to cite: pGEM-HE-Glyco-Venus-bPAC(S27A) was a gift from Thomas Oertner (Addgene plasmid # 165490 ; http://n2t.net/addgene:165490 ; RRID:Addgene_165490)
