[The description below was written by a language model from this plasmid's Addgene catalogue record and pLannotate feature annotations shown in this document.]
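Description:
pGEM-HE-Glyco-Venus-bPAC(S27A) is a 5.3 kb plasmid built on pGEM-HE, a pGEM3Z derivative adapted for producing mRNA for expression in Xenopus oocytes. It is maintained in E. coli through a high-copy ColE1/pUC-type origin and selected with ampicillin via the β-lactamase gene. Leftover backbone elements (lac promoter and operator, and fragments of lacZα, lacI, rop and bom) play no evident role in the construct's intended use.

The expression cassette starts with a T7 promoter, followed by the 5'-UTR of the Xenopus laevis major β-globin gene, the open reading frame, and the matching β-globin 3'-UTR. An SP6 promoter sits in the opposite orientation beyond the 3' end. The globin UTRs are the characteristic feature of this backbone: they flank the T7 transcript and promote efficient translation in oocytes. The 2.3 kb insert, cloned between BamHI and HindIII, encodes a fusion that begins with human glycophorin A, which serves as a membrane anchor, followed by the yellow fluorescent protein Venus. Next comes the photoactivated adenylyl cyclase bPAC from Beggiatoa carrying the S27A substitution, with a C-terminal Myc tag. The automated feature table annotates only the glycophorin and Venus segments. The bPAC and Myc portion, which presumably fills the unannotated stretch between Venus and the 3'-UTR, is known from the catalogue fields.

The construct is intended for oocyte expression of a membrane-tethered, light-controlled cAMP-generating enzyme with reduced activity in the dark. Venus allows visualisation and Myc allows immunodetection of the fusion.
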