Features (pLannotate 1.2.2; 18 found; start..end, strand, type, name):
      1..19      +  promoter       T7 promoter: promoter for bacteriophage T7 RNA polymerase
     27..44      +  misc_feature   MCS (fragment): pUC18/19 multiple cloning site
     51..93      +  5'UTR          Xenopus globin 5'-UTR: translational enhancer from the 5'-UTR of the major beta-globin gene of Xenopus laevis
    122..571     +  CDS            GYPA: GLPA_HUMAN - Also known as GPA. Experimental evidence at protein level: Swiss-Prot protein existence level 1. Glycophorin A is the major intrinsic membrane protein of the erythrocyte. The N-terminal glycosylated segment, which lies outside the erythrocyte membrane, has MN blood group receptors. Appears to be important for the function of SLC4A1 and is required for high activity of SLC4A1. May be involved in translocation of SLC4A1 to the plasma membrane. Is a receptor for influenza virus. Is a receptor for Plasmodium falciparum erythrocyte-binding antigen 175 (EBA-175); binding of EBA-175 is d
    578..1294    +  CDS            Venus: Venus is a basic (constitutively fluorescent) yellow fluorescent protein published in 2002, derived from Aequorea victoria. It is reported to be a rapidly-maturing weak dimer with moderate acid sensitivity.
   2434..2559    +  3'UTR          Xenopus globin 3'-UTR: 3'-UTR of the major beta-globin gene of Xenopus laevis
   2614..2631    +  misc_feature   MCS (fragment): pUC18/19 multiple cloning site
   2643..2661    -  promoter       SP6 promoter: promoter for bacteriophage SP6 RNA polymerase
   2703..2719    -  protein_bind   lac operator: The lac repressor binds to the lac operator to inhibit transcription in E. coli. This inhibition can be relieved by adding lactose or isopropyl-β-D-thiogalactopyranoside (IPTG). lac repressor encoded by lacI
   2727..2757    -  promoter       lac promoter: promoter for the E. coli lac operon
   2772..2793    -  protein_bind   CAP binding site: CAP binding activates transcription in the presence of cAMP. E. coli catabolite activator protein
   2806..2898    -  CDS            lacI (fragment): lac repressor; lacI; The lac repressor binds to the lac operator to inhibit transcription in E. coli. This inhibition can be relieved by adding lactose or isopropyl-β-D-thiogalactopyranoside (IPTG).
   3081..3669    -  rep_origin     ori: high-copy-number ColE1/pMB1/pBR322/pUC origin of replication
   3840..4700    -  CDS            AmpR: β-lactamase; bla; confers resistance to ampicillin, carbenicillin, and related antibiotics
   4701..4805    -  promoter       AmpR promoter: bla
   4900..4935    +  CDS            rop (fragment): Rop protein, which maintains plasmids at low copy number; rop
   5037..5136    +  misc_feature   bom (fragment): basis of mobility region from pBR322
   5142..5299    -  CDS            lacZα (fragment): LacZα fragment of β-galactosidase; lacZ fragment
>Addgene plasmid #165490 | pGEM-HE-Glyco-Venus-bPAC(S27A) | addgene full sequence | sequence record 330308 | Addgene NGS Result
TAATACGACTCACTATAGGGCGAATTAATTCGAGCTCGGTACCCAGCTTGCTTGTTCTTTTTGCAGAAGC
TCAGAATAAACGCTCAACTTTGGCAGATCAATTCCCCGGGGATCCGCCACCATGTACGGCAAGATCATCT
TCGTGCTGCTGCTGAGCGAGATCGTGTCCATCAGCGCCCTGAGCACCACCGAGGTGGCCATGCACACAAG
CACCAGCAGCTCCGTGACCAAGAGCTACATCAGCAGCCAGACCAACGACACCCACAAGAGAGACACCTAC
GCCGCCACCCCCAGAGCCCACGAAGTGTCCGAAATCAGCGTGCGGACCGTGTACCCCCCCGAGGAAGAAA
CAGGCGAGAGAGTGCAGCTGGCCCACCACTTCAGCGAGCCCGAGATCACCCTGATCATCTTTGGCGTGAT
GGCCGGCGTGATCGGCACCATCCTGCTGATCTCTTACGGCATCAGACGGCTGATCAAGAAAAGCCCCAGC
GACGTGAAGCCCCTGCCCAGCCCTGATACCGATGTGCCTCTGAGCAGCGTGGAAATCGAGAACCCCGAGA
CAAGCGACCAGCTCGAGATGGTGAGCAAGGGCGAGGAGCTGTTCACCGGGGTGGTGCCCATCCTGGTCGA
GCTGGACGGCGACGTAAACGGCCACAAGTTCAGCGTGTCCGGCGAGGGCGAGGGCGATGCCACCTACGGC
AAGCTGACCCTGAAGCTGATCTGCACCACCGGCAAGCTGCCCGTGCCCTGGCCCACCCTCGTGACCACCC
TGGGCTACGGCCTGCAGTGCTTCGCCCGCTACCCCGACCACATGAAGCAGCACGACTTCTTCAAGTCCGC
CATGCCCGAAGGCTACGTCCAGGAGCGCACCATCTTCTTCAAGGACGACGGCAACTACAAGACCCGCGCC
GAGGTGAAGTTCGAGGGCGACACCCTGGTGAACCGCATCGAGCTGAAGGGCATCGACTTCAAGGAGGACG
GCAACATCCTGGGGCACAAGCTGGAGTACAACTACAACAGCCACAACGTCTATATCACCGCCGACAAGCA
GAAGAACGGCATCAAGGCCAACTTCAAGATCCGCCACAACATCGAGGACGGCGGCGTGCAGCTCGCCGAC
CACTACCAGCAGAACACCCCCATCGGCGACGGCCCCGTGCTGCTGCCCGACAACCACTACCTGAGCTACC
AGTCCGCCCTGAGCAAAGACCCCAACGAGAAGCGCGATCACATGGTCCTGCTGGAGTTCGTGACCGCCGC
CGGGATCACTCTCGGCATGGACGAGCTGTACAAGGGTAGCGGTGGGCTGAGGCTTAATAAGATGAAGCGG
CTGGTGTACATCAGCAAGATCAGCGGCCACCTGAGCCTGGAAGAGATCCAGCGGATCGGCAAGGTGGCCA
TCAAGAACAACCAGCGGGACAACATCACCGGCGTGCTGCTGTACCTGCAGGGCCTGTTCTTCCAGATCCT
GGAAGGCGAGAACGAGAAGGTGGACAAGCTGTACAAGAAAATCCTGGTGGACGACCGGCACACCAACATC
CTGTGCCTGAAAACCGAGTACGACATCACCGACCGGATGTTCCCCAACTGGGCCATGAAAACCATCAACC
TGAACGAGAACAGCGAGCTGATGATCCAGCCCATCAAGAGCCTGCTGCAGACCATCACCCAGAGCCACCG
GGTGCTGGAAAAGTACATGCCCGCCAGAGTGATCTACCTGATCAACCAGGGCATCAACCCCCTGACCGTG
GAGCCCCAGCTGGTCGAGAAGATCATCTTCTTCAGCGACATCCTGGCCTTCAGCACCCTGACCGAGAAGC
TGCCCGTGAACGAGGTGGTCATCCTGGTCAACCGGTACTTCAGCATCTGCACCCGGATCATCAGCGCCTA
CGGCGGCGAAGTGACCAAGTTCATCGGCGACTGCGTGATGGCCAGCTTCACCAAAGAGCAGGGCGACGCC
GCCATCCGGACCAGCCTGGACATCATCTCCGAGCTGAAGCAGCTGCGGCACCACGTGGAGGCCACCAACC
CCCTGCACCTGCTGTACACCGGCATCGGCCTGAGCTACGGCCACGTGATCGAGGGCAACATGGGCAGCAG
CCTGAAGATGGACCACACCCTGCTGGGGGACGCCGTGAACGTGGCCGCCAGGCTGGAAGCCCTGACAAGA
CAGCTGCCCTACGCCCTGGCCTTTACAGCCGGCGTGAAGAAGTGCTGCCAGGCCCAGTGGACCTTCATCA
ACCTGGGAGCCCACCAGGTCAAGGGCAAGCAGGAAGCCATCGAGGTCTACACCGTGAATGAGGCCCAGAA
GTACTACGACACCCTGCAGATCACCCAGCTGATCCGACAGACCCTGGAAAACGACAAGCCGCGGACGTAC
GAGCAAAAGCTGATCTCGGAGGAGGACCTGTAAGCTTGATCTGGTTACCACTAAACCAGCCTCAAGAACA
CCCGAATGGAGTCTCTAAGCTACATAATACCAACTTACACTTTACAAAATGTTGTCCCCCAAAATGTAGC
CATTCGTATCTGCTCCTAATAAAAAAAAAGTTTCTTCACATTCTAAAAAAAAAAAAAAAAAAAAAAAAAA
AAAAAAAMMCCCCCCCCCCCCCCCCTGCAGGCATGCAAGCTAGCTTGAGTATTCTATAGTGTCACCTAAA
TAGCTTGGCGTAATCATGGTCATAGCTGTTTCCTGTGTGAAATTGTTATCCGCTCACAATTCCACACAAC
ATACGAGCCGGAAGCATAAAGTGTAAAGCCTGGGGTGCCTAATGAGTGAGCTAACTCACATTAATTGCGT
TGCGCTCACTGCCCGCTTTCCAGTCGGGAAACCTGTCGTGCCAGCTGCATTAATGAATCGGCCAACGCGC
GGGGAGAGGCGGTTTGCGTATTGGGCGCTCTTCCGCTTCCTCGCTCACTGACTCGCTGCGCTCGGTCGTT
CGGCTGCGGCGAGCGGTATCAGCTCACTCAAAGGCGGTAATACGGTTATCCACAGAATCAGGGGATAACG
CAGGAAAGAACATGTGAGCAAAAGGCCAGCAAAAGGCCAGGAACCGTAAAAAGGCCGCGTTGCTGGCGTT
TTTCCATAGGCTCCGCCCCCCTGACGAGCATCACAAAAATCGACGCTCAAGTCAGAGGTGGCGAAACCCG
ACAGGACTATAAAGATACCAGGCGTTTCCCCCTGGAAGCTCCCTCGTGCGCTCTCCTGTTCCGACCCTGC
CGCTTACCGGATACCTGTCCGCCTTTCTCCCTTCGGGAAGCGTGGCGCTTTCTCATAGCTCACGCTGTAG
GTATCTCAGTTCGGTGTAGGTCGTTCGCTCCAAGCTGGGCTGTGTGCACGAACCCCCCGTTCAGCCCGAC
CGCTGCGCCTTATCCGGTAACTATCGTCTTGAGTCCAACCCGGTAAGACACGACTTATCGCCACTGGCAG
CAGCCACTGGTAACAGGATTAGCAGAGCGAGGTATGTAGGCGGTGCTACAGAGTTCTTGAAGTGGTGGCC
TAACTACGGCTACACTAGAAGAACAGTATTTGGTATCTGCGCTCTGCTGAAGCCAGTTACCTTCGGAAAA
AGAGTTGGTAGCTCTTGATCCGGCAAACAAACCACCGCTGGTAGCGGTGGTTTTTTTGTTTGCAAGCAGC
AGATTACGCGCAGAAAAAAAGGATCTCAAGAAGATCCTTTGATCTTTTCTACGGGGTCTGACGCTCAGTG
GAACGAAAACTCACGTTAAGGGATTTTGGTCATGAGATTATCAAAAAGGATCTTCACCTAGATCCTTTTA
AATTAAAAATGAAGTTTTAAATCAATCTAAAGTATATATGAGTAAACTTGGTCTGACAGTTACCAATGCT
TAATCAGTGAGGCACCTATCTCAGCGATCTGTCTATTTCGTTCATCCATAGTTGCCTGACTCCCCGTCGT
GTAGATAACTACGATACGGGAGGGCTTACCATCTGGCCCCAGTGCTGCAATGATACCGCGAGACCCACGC
TCACCGGCTCCAGATTTATCAGCAATAAACCAGCCAGCCGGAAGGGCCGAGCGCAGAAGTGGTCCTGCAA
CTTTATCCGCCTCCATCCAGTCTATTAATTGTTGCCGGGAAGCTAGAGTAAGTAGTTCGCCAGTTAATAG
TTTGCGCAACGTTGTTGCCATTGCTACAGGCATCGTGGTGTCACGCTCGTCGTTTGGTATGGCTTCATTC
AGCTCCGGTTCCCAACGATCAAGGCGAGTTACATGATCCCCCATGTTGTGCAAAAAAGCGGTTAGCTCCT
TCGGTCCTCCGATCGTTGTCAGAAGTAAGTTGGCCGCAGTGTTATCACTCATGGTTATGGCAGCACTGCA
TAATTCTCTTACTGTCATGCCATCCGTAAGATGCTTTTCTGTGACTGGTGAGTACTCAACCAAGTCATTC
TGAGAATAGTGTATGCGGCGACCGAGTTGCTCTTGCCCGGCGTCAATACGGGATAATACCGCGCCACATA
GCAGAACTTTAAAAGTGCTCATCATTGGAAAACGTTCTTCGGGGCGAAAACTCTCAAGGATCTTACCGCT
GTTGAGATCCAGTTCGATGTAACCCACTCGTGCACCCAACTGATCTTCAGCATCTTTTACTTTCACCAGC
GTTTCTGGGTGAGCAAAAACAGGAAGGCAAAATGCCGCAAAAAAGGGAATAAGGGCGACACGGAAATGTT
GAATACTCATACTCTTCCTTTTTCAATATTATTGAAGCATTTATCAGGGTTATTGTCTCATGAGCGGATA
CATATTTGAATGTATTTAGAAAAATAAACAAATAGGGGTTCCGCGCACATTTCCCCGAAAAGTGCCACCT
GACGTCTAAGAAACCATTATTATCATGACATTAACCTATAAAAATAGGCGTATCACGAGGCCCTTTCGTC
TCGCGCGTTTCGGTGATGACGGTGAAAACCTCTGACACATGCAGCTCCCGGAGACGGTCACAGCTTGTCT
GTAAGCGGATGCCGGGAGCAGACAAGCCCGTCAGGGCGCGTCAGCGGGTGTTGGCGGGTGTCGGGGCTGG
CTTAACTATGCGGCATCAGAGCAGATTGTACTGAGAGTGCACCATATGCGGTGTGAAATACCGCACAGAT
GCGTAAGGAGAAAATACCGCATCAGGCGCCATTCGCCATTCAGGCTGCGCAACTGTTGGGAAGGGCGATC
GGTGCGGGCCTCTTCGCTATTACGCCAGCTGGCGAAAGGGGGATGTGCTGCAAGGCGATTAAGTTGGGTA
ACGCCAGGGTTTTCCCAGTCACGACGTTGTAAAACGACGGCCAGTGAATTG
